Addgene plasmid #167363: pMSR:MSMEG_5041:Dendra
Purpose: C-term fluorescent fusion
Depositing lab: Keith Derbyshire & Joseph Wade. Depositing organization: Wadsworth Center, New York State Department of Health. Publication: A Mycobacterial Systems Resource for the Research Community. Judd JA, Canestrari J, Clark R, Joseph A, Lapierre P, Lasek-Nesselquist E, Mir M, Palumbo M, Smith C, Stone M, Upadhyay A, Wirth SE, Dedrick RM, Meier CG, Russell DA, Dills A, Dove E, Kester J, Wolf ID, Zhu J, Rubin ER, Fortune S, Hatfull GF, Gray TA, Wade JT, Derbyshire KM. mBio. 2021 Mar 2;12(2). pii: mBio.02401-20. doi: 10.1128/mBio.02401-20. PubMed 33653882.
Backbone
  Vector backbone: pMSR:Dendra
  Vector type: Bacterial Expression ; Integrating Mycobacterial Expression Vector attL5. T7 expression in E. coli
Growth in bacteria
  Bacterial resistance: Apramycin, 25 μg/mL
  Growth temperature: 37°C
  Growth strain: DH5alpha
  Copy number: High Copy
Gene/Insert
  Gene/Insert name: MSMEG_5041
  Species: M. smegmatis
  Promoter: pmycTetO
  Tag / fusion protein: Gly-Ala Linker/Dendra2/1x Flag Tag (C terminal on insert)
  Cloning method: Ligation Independent Cloning
  Sequencing primers: 5′ TGATAGAGTTTGTCCTCCCTATCAG; 3′ TCCATATGCACCTTGACACG
Resource information
  A portion of this plasmid was derived from a plasmid made by: CP000480.1
Terms and licenses: Academic/Nonprofit Terms; Industry Terms: Not Available to Industry
Depositor comments: 5' cloning site: AseI (destroyed), 3' cloning site: HindIII (not destroyed)
How to cite: pMSR:MSMEG_5041:Dendra was a gift from Keith Derbyshire & Joseph Wade (Addgene plasmid # 167363 ; http://n2t.net/addgene:167363 ; RRID:Addgene_167363)
