[The description below was written by a language model from this plasmid's Addgene catalogue record.]
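Description:
pMSR:MSMEG_5041:Dendra is a bacterial expression plasmid built on the pMSR:Dendra backbone, an integrating mycobacterial expression vector that targets the L5 phage attachment site, so that the cassette is maintained as a chromosomal insertion in mycobacteria rather than as an episome. The record also notes that the vector supports T7-driven expression in E. coli. It is propagated in E. coli as a high-copy plasmid under apramycin selection. The specific origin of replication and the integrase components are not listed in the record, and no feature table is available to confirm them.

The insert is the Mycobacterium smegmatis open reading frame MSMEG_5041, derived from the M. smegmatis reference genome and introduced by ligation-independent cloning; the 5' AseI site was destroyed in the process, while the 3' HindIII site was retained. The function of the gene product is not stated. Expression is driven by the pmycTetO promoter, a mycobacterial promoter carrying tet operator sequences, which in general allows tetracycline-responsive control when a Tet repressor is present. The coding sequence is fused at its C terminus, through a Gly-Ala linker, to Dendra2, a green-to-red photoconvertible fluorescent protein, followed by a single FLAG epitope.

The stated purpose is a C-terminal fluorescent fusion. The plasmid belongs to a systematic mycobacterial resource collection, and the tag arrangement would suit imaging of the protein's localisation in live mycobacteria, along with detection or affinity capture via the FLAG tag.
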