>Addgene plasmid #167363 | pMSR:MSMEG_5041:Dendra | depositor partial sequence | sequence record 325191 | partial
ATGACGCTTTCGGGCAGTGTTCAGGATCCCGCGCAGGGCGGGCTGGAGTCGGTTGGCGCTCCTGAGCGCG
TGGGTTCCCTCACCGGGATCCGCGCGCTGGCTGCGCTGCTCGTGGTGCTGACGCACGCGGCGTACACGAC
GGGCAAGTACCCGCAGGGCTATCTGGGCCTGGTGTGGTCGCGCGCCGAGATCGGCGTGCCGATCTTCTTC
GTGCTCAGCGGGTTCCTGTTGTTCCGGCCGTGGGTCAAGGCCGCCGCCACGGGTGCGCCCGCCCCGTCGG
TGCGCCGCTACGCGTGGCACCGGGTGCGGCGCATCATGCCCGCGTACGTCGTCACGGTGCTGATCGCCTA
CCTCGTCTACCACTTCCGCACGGCGGGCCCGAATCCCGGGCACACGTGGGAGGGCTTGTTCCGCAATCTC
ACGCTGACGCAGATCTATGCGGACAACTACCTGTACTCGTTCCTGCACCAGGGGCTGACGCAGATGTGGA
GCCTGGCCGTGGAGGCCGCGTTCTACGTGGTGCTGCCGCTTTTGGCCTATGTGCTGCTGGTGCTGCTGTG
CCGGCGGCGGTGGCGTCCGGGTCTGCTGATGACGGGCCTGGTGGTCGCGGCCGCGGTGTCGCCGGTGTGG
CTGGTGATCGTGCACCACCACGGCGCCGATCTGCCCGACGGCGCGCGCCTGTGGTTGCCGACGTATCTGG
CGTGGTTCGTGGCGGGCATGATGCTCGCGGTGCTGGGCCAGTTGAAGGTGCGCGGCTACGCGATGGTGTG
TGTGCCGCTGGCGCTGGTGTGTTACTTCATCGCGTCGACGCCGATCGCCGGCGAGCCCACGACGTCACCC
GCCAAGCTCAGTGAGGCCCTGTTCAAGACCGCGTTCTACGCGGTGATCGCGGCGCTGCTGGTGGCGCCGC
CCGCGCTGGGGGACCGGGGCTGGTACACGCGGTTTCTCGCGAGCCGGCCGATGGTGTTCCTTGGCGAGAT
CTCCTACGAGATCTTCCTGATCCACCTGATCATCATGGAACTGGTGATGGTGGAGATCCTGCAGTCGCCG
GTCTACACGGGTTCGATGTTCAACCTTTTCGTGCTGACGATGGCGTTCACCATCCCGGCCTCGTGGCTGC
TGCACAGGTTCACGCGCGTCCGCTCC
